Addgene plasmid #230160: AiP13636 - pAAV-AiE0410m-minBG-SYFP2-P2A-3XFLAG-10aa-H2B-WPRE3-BGHpA (Alias: CN3636)
Purpose: AiE0410m is an enhancer sequence, designed to drive AAV-mediated transgene expression in specific populations of brain cells
Depositing lab: Allen Institute for Brain Science & Boaz Levi. Depositing organization: Allen Institute. Publication: A suite of enhancer AAVs and transgenic mouse lines for genetic access to cortical cell types. Ben-Simon Y, Hooper M, Narayan S, Daigle TL, Dwivedi D, Way SW, Oster A, Stafford DA, Mich JK, Taormina MJ, Martinez RA, Opitz-Araya X, Roth JR, Alexander JR, Allen S, Amster A, Arbuckle J, Ayala A, Baker PM, Bakken TE, Barcelli T, Barta S, Bendrick J, Bertagnolli D, Bielstein C, Bishwakarma P, Bowlus J, Boyer G, Brouner K, Casian B, Casper T, Chakka AB, Chakrabarty R, Chance RK, Chavan S, Clark M, Colbert K, Collman F, Daniel S, Departee M, DiValentin P, Donadio N, Dotson N, Egdorf T, Fliss T, Gabitto M, Garcia J, Gary A, Gasperini M, Gloe J, Goldy J, Gore BB, Graybuck L, Greisman N, Haeseleer F, Halterman C, Haradon Z, Hastings SD, Helback O, Ho W, Hockemeyer D, Huang C, Huff S, Hunker A, Johansen N, Jones D, Juneau Z, Kalmbach B, Kannan M, Khem S, Kussick E, Kutsal R, Larsen R, Lee C, Lee AY, Leibly M, Lenz GH, Li S, Liang E, Lusk N, Madigan Z, Malloy J, Malone J, McCue R, Melchor J, Mollenkopf T, Moosman S, Morin E, Newman D, Ng L, Ngo K, Omstead V, Otto S, Oyama A, Pena N, Pham T, Phillips E, Pom CA, Potekhina L, Ransford S, Ray PL, Rette D, Reynoldson C, Rimorin C, Rocha D, Ruiz A, Sanchez REA, Sawyer L, Sedeno-Cortes A, Sevigny JP, Shapovalova N, Shepard N, Shulga L, Sigler AR, Siverts L, Soliman S, Somasundaram S, Staats B, Stewart K, Szelenyi E, Tieu M, Trader C, Tran A, van Velthoven CTJ, Walker M, Wang Y, Weed N, Wirthlin M, Wood T, Wynalda B, Yao Z, Zhou T, Ariza J, Dee N, Reding M, Ronellenfitch K, Mufti S, Sunkin SM, Smith KA, Esposito L, Waters J, Thyagarajan B, Yao S, Lein ES, Zeng H, Levi BP, Ngai J, Ting JT, Tasic B. Cell. 2025 May 16:S0092-8674(25)00513-6. doi: 10.1016/j.cell.2025.05.002. PubMed 40403729.
Backbone
  Vector backbone: pAAV2
  Vector type: AAV
Growth in bacteria
  Bacterial resistance: Ampicillin, 100 μg/mL
  Growth temperature: 37°C
  Growth strain: NEB Stable
  Copy number: High Copy
Gene/Insert
  Gene/Insert name: SYFP2-P2A-3XFLAG-10aa-H2B
  Species: Synthetic
  Promoter: minBG
  Cloning method: Gibson Cloning
Terms and licenses: Academic/Nonprofit Terms; Industry Terms: Not Available to Industry
How to cite: AiP13636 - pAAV-AiE0410m-minBG-SYFP2-P2A-3XFLAG-10aa-H2B-WPRE3-BGHpA (Alias: CN3636) was a gift from Allen Institute for Brain Science & Boaz Levi (Addgene plasmid # 230160 ; http://n2t.net/addgene:230160 ; RRID:Addgene_230160)
