[The description below was written by a language model from this plasmid's Addgene catalogue record and pLannotate feature annotations shown in this document.]
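Description:
AiP13636 - pAAV-AiE0410m-minBG-SYFP2-P2A-3XFLAG-10aa-H2B-WPRE3-BGHpA (alias CN3636) is an AAV transfer plasmid of about 5.1 kb built on a pAAV2 backbone. It is used to package a recombinant AAV genome that reports the activity of a candidate brain enhancer. In bacteria it replicates from a high-copy ColE1/pUC-type origin and is selected with ampicillin through the bla gene and its own promoter. An f1 phage origin is also present in the backbone. The expression cassette is flanked by AAV2 inverted terminal repeats, which supply the cis signals for genome replication and encapsidation. The annotation detects the left ITR only as short fragments and the right ITR as a full element.

Between the ITRs, the AiE0410m enhancer sits upstream of minBG, a minimal promoter (by this naming convention, beta-globin) with little activity of its own, so transcription depends largely on the enhancer and is meant to be restricted to specific brain cell populations. Neither the enhancer nor minBG is annotated in the feature table. They presumably occupy the unannotated stretch ahead of the SYFP2 coding sequence. The record does not state which cell types AiE0410m targets.

The payload is a single synthetic open reading frame. The monomeric yellow fluorescent protein SYFP2 is followed by a P2A ribosome-skipping peptide and then by human histone H2B carrying an N-terminal 3xFLAG tag joined through a 10-amino-acid linker. Expressing cells should therefore contain free SYFP2 and a separate, chromatin-bound, epitope-tagged H2B that marks nuclei, for example for antibody-based detection. WPRE3, a shortened woodchuck posttranscriptional element, and the bovine growth hormone polyadenylation signal enhance expression and terminate the transcript.

The construct belongs to a collection of enhancer AAVs developed for genetic access to cortical cell types.
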