Features (pLannotate 1.2.2; 16 found; start..end, strand, type, name):
     12..39      +  repeat_region  AAV2 ITR (fragment): inverted terminal repeat of adeno-associated virus serotype 2 inverted
     68..95      +  repeat_region  AAV2 ITR (fragment): inverted terminal repeat of adeno-associated virus serotype 2 inverted
    539..1255    +  CDS            SYFP2: SYFP2 is a basic (constitutively fluorescent) yellow fluorescent protein published in 2006, derived from Aequorea victoria. It is reported to be a very rapidly-maturing monomer with moderate acid sensitivity.
   1334..1399    +  CDS            3xFLAG: three tandem FLAG® epitope tags, followed by an enterokinase cleavage site
   1430..1807    +  CDS            H2B: human histone H2B; HIST1H2BJ
   1841..1998    +  misc_feature   WPRE (fragment): woodchuck hepatitis virus posttranscriptional regulatory element
   2004..2084    +  misc_feature   WPRE (fragment): woodchuck hepatitis virus posttranscriptional regulatory element
   2101..2212    +  polyA_signal   bGH poly(A) signal: bovine growth hormone polyadenylation signal
   2330..2470    +  repeat_region  AAV2 ITR: inverted terminal repeat of adeno-associated virus serotype 2 inverted
   2475..2526    -  misc_feature   bom (fragment): basis of mobility region from pBR322
   2545..3000    +  rep_origin     f1 ori (sequence partly withheld): f1 bacteriophage origin of replication; arrow indicates direction of (+) strand synthesis
   3001..3050    -  misc_feature   bom (fragment): basis of mobility region from pBR322
   3152..3187    -  CDS            rop (fragment): Rop protein, which maintains plasmids at low copy number; rop
   3282..3386    +  promoter       AmpR promoter: bla
   3387..4247    +  CDS            AmpR: β-lactamase; bla; confers resistance to ampicillin, carbenicillin, and related antibiotics
   4418..5006    +  rep_origin     ori: high-copy-number ColE1/pMB1/pBR322/pUC origin of replication
>Addgene plasmid #230160 | AiP13636 - pAAV-AiE0410m-minBG-SYFP2-P2A-3XFLAG-10aa-H2B-WPRE3-BGHpA (Alias: CN3636) | addgene full sequence | sequence record 461885 | Addgene NGS Result
CCTGCAGGCAGCTGCGCGCTCGCTCGCTCACTGAGGCCGCCCGGGCGTCGGGCGACCTTTGGTCGCCCGG
CCTCAGTGAGCGAGCGAGCGCGCAGAGAGGGAGTGGCCAACTCCATCACTAGGGGTTCCTGCGGCCGCAC
GCGTGCACTCCAGATAGAAAGGCCCATTGTTTTCTGCATCTGAAGTTAACACTCTTCCCTTTATTCTTTC
TTCCAGGCCTTTTAGTGTTTGCTTAATCAGAATATTTTAATCTCTAATGTGGTGACTAGATGTAATTTAT
CACATTAAGCCTCTCCTATTTTCTTCTGCTTACATGACTAACGTTATTGTGTTTTTATTGCGCTTATACA
AACAAGCCTTTCCTTTGTTCCATTGTTTCAGCAATAGGTCAAAAATCAACAAATAAAGCTTTATCTTTCC
AATCCTGGACTCACCCACTGAGCTCGGGCTGGGCATAAAAGTCAGGGCAGAGCCATCTATTGCTTACATT
TGCTTCTGGGATCCAGATCTTTCGAAGCTAGCGCTACCGGTCGCCACCATGGTCTCCAAGGGCGAGGAGC
TGTTCACCGGGGTGGTGCCCATCCTGGTCGAGCTGGACGGCGATGTCAACGGCCACAAGTTCAGCGTGTC
CGGCGAGGGCGAGGGCGATGCCACCTACGGCAAGCTGACCCTGAAGCTGATCTGCACCACCGGCAAGCTG
CCCGTGCCCTGGCCCACCCTCGTGACCACCCTGGGCTACGGCGTGCAGTGCTTCGCCCGCTACCCCGACC
ACATGAAGCAGCACGACTTCTTCAAGTCCGCCATGCCCGAAGGCTACGTCCAGGAGCGCACCATCTTCTT
CAAAGACGACGGCAACTACAAGACCCGCGCCGAGGTGAAGTTCGAGGGCGACACCCTGGTGAACCGCATC
GAGCTGAAGGGCATCGACTTCAAGGAGGACGGCAACATCCTGGGGCACAAGCTGGAGTACAACTACAACA
GCCACAACGTCTATATCACCGCCGACAAGCAGAAGAACGGCATCAAGGCCAACTTCAAGATCCGCCACAA
CATCGAGGACGGCGGCGTGCAGCTCGCCGACCACTACCAGCAGAACACCCCCATCGGCGACGGCCCCGTG
CTGCTGCCCGACAACCACTACCTGAGCTACCAGTCCAAGCTGAGCAAAGACCCCAACGAGAAGCGCGATC
ACATGGTCCTGCTGGAGTTCGTGACCGCCGCCGGGATCACTCTCGGCATGGACGAGCTGTACAAGGGCTC
TGGTGCTACCAACTTCTCACTGTTGAAACAGGCAGGGGATGTAGAGGAGAATCCAGGGCCTGGTGCTAGT
GGAGACTACAAAGACCATGACGGAGATTATAAAGATCATGACATCGATTACAAGGATGACGATGACAAGT
CCGGACTCAGATCTGGAGGCTCCGGAGGCCCAGAGCCAGCGAAGTCTGCTCCCGCCCCGAAAAAGGGCTC
CAAGAAGGCGGTGACTAAGGCGCAGAAGAAAGGCGGCAAGAAGCGCAAGCGCAGCCGCAAGGAGAGCTAT
TCCATCTATGTGTACAAGGTTCTGAAGCAGGTCCACCCTGACACCGGCATTTCGTCCAAGGCCATGGGCA
TCATGAATTCGTTTGTGAACGACATTTTCGAGCGCATCGCAGGAGAGGCTTCCCGCCTGGCGCATTACAA
CAAGCGCTCGACCATCACCTCCCGGGAGATCCAGACGGCCGTGCGCCTGCTGCTGCCTGGGGAGTTGGCC
AAGCACGCCGTGTCCGAGGGTACTAAGGCCATCACCAAGTACACCAGCGCTAAGTAATGAGGCGCGCCGC
GGCCGCGAATTCGATATCATAATCAACCTCTGGATTACAAAATTTGTGAAAGATTGACTGGTATTCTTAA
CTATGTTGCTCCTTTTACGCTATGTGGATACGCTGCTTTAATGCCTTTGTATCATGCTATTGCTTCCCGT
ATGGCTTTCATTTTCTCCTCCTTGTATAAATCCTGGTTAGTTCTTGCCACGGCGGAACTCATCGCCGCCT
GCCTTGCCCGCTGCTGGACAGGGGCTCGGCTGTTGGGCACTGACAATTCCGTGGCTCGAGAGATCTTCGA
CTGTGCCTTCTAGTTGCCAGCCATCTGTTGTTTGCCCCTCCCCCGTGCCTTCCTTGACCCTGGAAGGTGC
CACTCCCACTGTCCTTTCCTAATAAAATGAGGAAATTGCATCGCATTGTCTGAGTAGGTGTCATTCTATT
CTGGGGGGTGGGGTGGGGCAGGACAGCAAGGGGGAGGATTGGGAAGACAATAGCAGGCATGAGATCTCAC
GTGCGGACCGAGCGGCCGCAGGAACCCCTAGTGATGGAGTTGGCCACTCCCTCTCTGCGCGCTCGCTCGC
TCACTGAGGCCGGGCGACCAAAGGTCGCCCGACGCCCGGGCTTTGCCCGGGCGGCCTCAGTGAGCGAGCG
AGCGCGCAGCTGCCTGCAGGGGCGCCTGATGCGGTATTTTCTCCTTACGCATCTGTGCGGTATTTCACAC
CGCATA
[95 nt withheld, positions 2527-2621]
T
[46 nt withheld, positions 2623-2668]
C
[141 nt withheld, positions 2670-2810]
CCTTTGACGTTGGAGTCCACGTTCTTT
[37 nt withheld, positions 2838-2874]
ACTCTATCTCGGGCTATTCTTTTGATTTATAAGGGATTTTGCCGATTTCGGTCTATTGGTTAAAAAATGA
GCTGATTTAACAAAAATTTAACGCGAATTTTAACAAAATATTAACGTTTACAATTTTATGGTGCACTCTC
AGTACAATCTGCTCTGATGCCGCATAGTTAAGCCAGCCCCGACACCCGCCAACACCCGCTGACGCGCCCT
GACGGGCTTGTCTGCTCCCGGCATCCGCTTACAGACAAGCTGTGACCGTCTCCGGGAGCTGCATGTGTCA
GAGGTTTTCACCGTCATCACCGAAACGCGCGAGACGAAAGGGCCTCGTGATACGCCTATTTTTATAGGTT
AATGTCATGATAATAATGGTTTCTTAGACGTCAGGTGGCACTTTTCGGGGAAATGTGCGCGGAACCCCTA
TTTGTTTATTTTTCTAAATACATTCAAATATGTATCCGCTCATGAGACAATAACCCTGATAAATGCTTCA
ATAATATTGAAAAAGGAAGAGTATGAGTATTCAACATTTCCGTGTCGCCCTTATTCCCTTTTTTGCGGCA
TTTTGCCTTCCTGTTTTTGCTCACCCAGAAACGCTGGTGAAAGTAAAAGATGCTGAAGATCAGTTGGGTG
CACGAGTGGGTTACATCGAACTGGATCTCAACAGCGGTAAGATCCTTGAGAGTTTTCGCCCCGAAGAACG
TTTTCCAATGATGAGCACTTTTAAAGTTCTGCTATGTGGCGCGGTATTATCCCGTATTGACGCCGGGCAA
GAGCAACTCGGTCGCCGCATACACTATTCTCAGAATGACTTGGTTGAGTACTCACCAGTCACAGAAAAGC
ATCTTACGGATGGCATGACAGTAAGAGAATTATGCAGTGCTGCCATAACCATGAGTGATAACACTGCGGC
CAACTTACTTCTGACAACGATCGGAGGACCGAAGGAGCTAACCGCTTTTTTGCACAACATGGGGGATCAT
GTAACTCGCCTTGATCGTTGGGAACCGGAGCTGAATGAAGCCATACCAAACGACGAGCGTGACACCACGA
TGCCTGTAGCAATGGCAACAACGTTGCGCAAACTATTAACTGGCGAACTACTTACTCTAGCTTCCCGGCA
ACAATTAATAGACTGGATGGAGGCGGATAAAGTTGCAGGACCACTTCTGCGCTCGGCCCTTCCGGCTGGC
TGGTTTATTGCTGATAAATCTGGAGCCGGTGAGCGTGGGTCTCGCGGTATCATTGCAGCACTGGGGCCAG
ATGGTAAGCCCTCCCGTATCGTAGTTATCTACACGACGGGGAGTCAGGCAACTATGGATGAACGAAATAG
ACAGATCGCTGAGATAGGTGCCTCACTGATTAAGCATTGGTAACTGTCAGACCAAGTTTACTCATATATA
CTTTAGATTGATTTAAAACTTCATTTTTAATTTAAAAGGATCTAGGTGAAGATCCTTTTTGATAATCTCA
TGACCAAAATCCCTTAACGTGAGTTTTCGTTCCACTGAGCGTCAGACCCCGTAGAAAAGATCAAAGGATC
TTCTTGAGATCCTTTTTTTCTGCGCGTAATCTGCTGCTTGCAAACAAAAAAACCACCGCTACCAGCGGTG
GTTTGTTTGCCGGATCAAGAGCTACCAACTCTTTTTCCGAAGGTAACTGGCTTCAGCAGAGCGCAGATAC
CAAATACTGTTCTTCTAGTGTAGCCGTAGTTAGGCCACCACTTCAAGAACTCTGTAGCACCGCCTACATA
CCTCGCTCTGCTAATCCTGTTACCAGTGGCTGCTGCCAGTGGCGATAAGTCGTGTCTTACCGGGTTGGAC
TCAAGACGATAGTTACCGGATAAGGCGCAGCGGTCGGGCTGAACGGGGGGTTCGTGCACACAGCCCAGCT
TGGAGCGAACGACCTACACCGAACTGAGATACCTACAGCGTGAGCTATGAGAAAGCGCCACGCTTCCCGA
AGGGAGAAAGGCGGACAGGTATCCGGTAAGCGGCAGGGTCGGAACAGGAGAGCGCACGAGGGAGCTTCCA
GGGGGAAACGCCTGGTATCTTTATAGTCCTGTCGGGTTTCGCCACCTCTGACTTGAGCGTCGATTTTTGT
GATGCTCGTCAGGGGGGCGGAGCCTATGGAAAAACGCCAGCAACGCGGCCTTTTTACGGTTCCTGGCCTT
TTGCTGGCCTTTTGCTCACATGT
